>Addgene plasmid #42759 | TAL3296 | depositor partial sequence | sequence record 57879 | TAL3296 sequence 2430 bps
TCTAGAGCTAGCACCATGGACTACAAAGACCATGACGGTGATTATAAAGATCATGACATCGATTACAAGG
ATGACGATGACAAGATGGCCCCCAAGAAGAAGAGGAAGGTGGGCATTCACCGCGGGGTACCTATGGTGGA
CTTGAGGACACTCGGTTATTCGCAACAGCAACAGGAGAAAATCAAGCCTAAGGTCAGGAGCACCGTCGCG
CAACACCACGAGGCGCTTGTGGGGCATGGCTTCACTCATGCGCATATTGTCGCGCTTTCACAGCACCCTG
CGGCGCTTGGGACGGTGGCTGTCAAATACCAAGATATGATTGCGGCCCTGCCCGAAGCCACGCACGAGGC
AATTGTAGGGGTCGGTAAACAGTGGTCGGGAGCGCGAGCACTTGAGGCGCTGCTGACTGTGGCGGGTGAG
CTTAGGGGGCCTCCGCTCCAGCTCGACACCGGGCAGCTGCTGAAGATCGCGAAGAGAGGGGGAGTAACAG
CGGTAGAGGCAGTGCACGCCTGGCGCAATGCGCTCACCGGGGCCCCCTTGAACCTGACCCCAGACCAGGT
AGTCGCAATCGCGAACAATAATGGGGGAAAGCAAGCCCTGGAAACCGTGCAAAGGTTGTTGCCGGTCCTT
TGTCAAGACCACGGCCTTACACCGGAGCAAGTCGTGGCCATTGCAAGCAACATCGGTGGCAAACAGGCTC
TTGAGACGGTTCAGAGACTTCTCCCAGTTCTCTGTCAAGCCCACGGGCTGACTCCCGATCAAGTTGTAGC
GATTGCGTCGAACATTGGAGGGAAACAAGCATTGGAGACTGTCCAACGGCTCCTTCCCGTGTTGTGTCAA
GCCCACGGTTTGACGCCTGCACAAGTGGTCGCCATCGCCAGCCATGATGGCGGTAAGCAGGCGCTGGAAA
CAGTACAGCGCCTGCTGCCTGTACTGTGCCAGGATCATGGACTGACCCCAGACCAGGTAGTCGCAATCGC
GAACAATAATGGGGGAAAGCAAGCCCTGGAAACCGTGCAAAGGTTGTTGCCGGTCCTTTGTCAAGACCAC
GGCCTTACACCGGAGCAAGTCGTGGCCATTGCAAGCAACATCGGTGGCAAACAGGCTCTTGAGACGGTTC
AGAGACTTCTCCCAGTTCTCTGTCAAGCCCACGGGCTGACTCCCGATCAAGTTGTAGCGATTGCGAATAA
CAATGGAGGGAAACAAGCATTGGAGACTGTCCAACGGCTCCTTCCCGTGTTGTGTCAAGCCCACGGTTTG
ACGCCTGCACAAGTGGTCGCCATCGCCTCCAATATTGGCGGTAAGCAGGCGCTGGAAACAGTACAGCGCC
TGCTGCCTGTACTGTGCCAGGATCATGGACTGACCCCAGACCAGGTAGTCGCAATCGCGAACAATAATGG
GGGAAAGCAAGCCCTGGAAACCGTGCAAAGGTTGTTGCCGGTCCTTTGTCAAGACCACGGCCTTACACCG
GAGCAAGTCGTGGCCATTGCAAATAATAACGGTGGCAAACAGGCTCTTGAGACGGTTCAGAGACTTCTCC
CAGTTCTCTGTCAAGCCCACGGGCTGACTCCCGATCAAGTTGTAGCGATTGCGTCGAACATTGGAGGGAA
ACAAGCATTGGAGACTGTCCAACGGCTCCTTCCCGTGTTGTGTCAAGCCCACGGTTTGACGCCTGCACAA
GTGGTCGCCATCGCCAACAACAACGGCGGTAAGCAGGCGCTGGAAACAGTACAGCGCCTGCTGCCTGTAC
TGTGCCAGGATCATGGACTGACCCCAGACCAGGTAGTCGCAATCGCGTCAAACGGAGGGGGAAAGCAAGC
CCTGGAAACCGTGCAAAGGTTGTTGCCGGTCCTTTGTCAAGACCACGGCCTTACACCGGAGCAAGTCGTG
GCCATTGCAAATAATAACGGTGGCAAACAGGCTCTTGAGACGGTTCAGAGACTTCTCCCAGTTCTCTGTC
AAGCCCACGGGCTGACTCCCGATCAAGTTGTAGCGATTGCGTCCAACGGTGGAGGGAAACAAGCATTGGA
GACTGTCCAACGGCTCCTTCCCGTGTTGTGTCAAGCCCACGGTTTGACGCCTGCACAAGTGGTCGCCATC
GCCAACAACAACGGCGGTAAGCAGGCGCTGGAAACAGTACAGCGCCTGCTGCCTGTACTGTGCCAGGATC
ATGGACTGACACCCGAACAGGTGGTCGCCATTGCTAATAATAACGGAGGACGGCCAGCCTTGGAGTCCAT
CGTAGCCCAATTGTCCAGGCCCGATCCCGCGTTGGCTGCGTTAACGAATGACCATCTGGTGGCGTTGGCA
TGTCTTGGTGGACGACCCGCGCTCGATGCAGTCAAAAAGGGTCTGCCTCATGCTCCCGCATTGATCAAAA
GAACCAACCGGCGGATTCCCGAGAGAACTTCCCATCGAGTCGCGGGATCC
