>Addgene plasmid #42759 | TAL3296 | addgene partial sequence | sequence record 60758 | JDS-TALEN-F 5'-TAGGGGTCGGTAAACAGTGG-3'
TGTGGCGGGTGAGCTTAGGGGGCCTCCGCTCCAGCTCGACACCGGGCAGCTGCTGAAGATCGCGAAGAGA
GGGGGAGTAACAGCGGTAGAGGCAGTGCACGCCTGGCGCAATGCGCTCACCGGGGCCCCCTTGAACCTGA
CCCCAGACCAGGTAGTCGCAATCGCGAACAATAATGGGGGAAAGCAAGCCCTGGAAACCGTGCAAAGGTT
GTTGCCGGTCCTTTGTCAAGACCACGGCCTTACACCGGAGCAAGTCGTGGCCATTGCAAGCAACATCGGT
GGCAAACAGGCTCTTGAGACGGTTCAGAGACTTCTCCCAGTTCTCTGTCAAGCCCACGGGCTGACTCCCG
ATCAAGTTGTAGCGATTGCGTCGAACATTGGAGGGAAACAAGCATTGGAGACTGTCCAACGGCTCCTTCC
CGTGTTGTGTCAAGCCCACGGTTTGACGCCTGCACAAGTGGTCGCCATCGCCAGCCATGATGGCGGTAAG
CAGGCGCTGGAAACAGTACAGCGCCTGCTGCCTGTACTGTGCCAGGATCATGGACTGACCCCAGACCAGG
TAGTCGCAATCGCGAACAATAATGGGGGAAAGCAAGCCCTGGAAACCGTGCAAAGGTTGTTGCCGGTCCT
TTGTCAAGACCACGGCCTTACACCGGAGCAAGTCGTGGCCATTGCAAGCAACATCGGTGGCAAACAGGCT
CTTGAGACGGTTCAGAGACTTCTCCCAGTTCTCTGTCAAGCCCACGGGCTGACTCCCGATCAAGTTGTAG
CGATTGCGAATAACAATGGAGGGAAACAAGCATTGGAGACTGTCCAACGGCTCCTTCCCGTGTTGTGTCA
AGCCCACGGTTTGACGCCTGCACAAGTGGTCGCCATCGCCTCCAATATTGGCGGTAAGCAGGCGCTGGAA
ACAGTACAGCGCCTGCTGCCTGTACTGTGCCAGGATCATGGACTGACCCCA
