[The description below was written by a language model from this plasmid's Addgene catalogue record.]
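Description:
TAL3296 is a TALEN expression plasmid built on the JDS74 backbone (about 6.4 kb without insert), a vector classed as mammalian expression with an additional T7 promoter. It is maintained in E. coli as a high-copy plasmid under ampicillin selection. The record does not include a feature table, so the origin of replication and the polyadenylation signal are not explicitly listed, although the use of a BGH reverse sequencing primer suggests a BGH terminator region downstream of the coding sequence.

The insert, roughly 1.6 kb, is an engineered array of TAL effector repeats named ZebrafishCommunity-IPIP27A-left, designed to recognise an 18-nucleotide site in the zebrafish IPIP27A gene. The array was cloned by restriction enzyme methods into the backbone such that the cloning sites were destroyed. This places it in frame with backbone-encoded sequences: an N-terminal 3X Flag epitope tag for detection and a C-terminal wild-type FokI nuclease domain. The resulting fusion is the "left" monomer of a TALEN pair. Because FokI cleaves only as a dimer, this protein is meant to be used with a partner "right" TALEN binding the opposite strand nearby, so that the two nuclease domains meet over the spacer and introduce a double-strand break, whose error-prone repair can disrupt the gene.

Expression is driven by the CMV promoter in transfected cells, while the T7 promoter typically allows in vitro transcription of mRNA, the usual route for delivering nucleases into zebrafish embryos. The associated work concerns targeted gene disruption in somatic zebrafish cells, which matches this construct's intended use.
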