Addgene plasmid #42759: TAL3296
Depositing lab: Keith Joung. Depositing organization: Massachusetts General Hospital. Publication: Targeted gene disruption in somatic zebrafish cells using engineered TALENs. Sander JD, Cade L, Khayter C, Reyon D, Peterson RT, Joung JK, Yeh JR. Nat Biotechnol. 2011 Aug 5;29(8):697-8. doi: 10.1038/nbt.1934. PubMed 21822241.
Backbone
  Vector backbone: JDS74
  Backbone manufacturer: Addgene plasmid #32288
  Backbone size w/o insert (bp): 6447
  Vector type: Mammalian Expression ; T7
Growth in bacteria
  Bacterial resistance: Ampicillin, 100 μg/mL
  Growth temperature: 37°C
  Growth strain: XL1 Blue
  Copy number: High Copy
Gene/Insert
  Gene/Insert name: ZebrafishCommunity-IPIP27A-left (alt name: IPIP27A)
  Species: D. rerio (zebrafish)
  Insert size (bp): 1640
  Promoter: CMV
  Tag / fusion protein: 3X Flag (N terminal on backbone); WT FOKI (C terminal on backbone)
  Cloning method: Restriction Enzyme; 5′ cloning site N/A (destroyed during cloning); 3′ cloning site N/A (destroyed during cloning)
  Sequencing primers: 5′ CMV-F; 3′ BGH-rev
Terms and licenses: Academic/Nonprofit Terms; Industry Terms: Not Available to Industry
Depositor comments: Target binding site: TGAACGAGAGGAGTGTGG It is strongly recommended that users perform a diagnostic digest to verify this plasmid prior to use. For example, a double digest of the plasmid with BamHI and KpnI should result in two bands at 2.3kb and 5.8kb.
How to cite: TAL3296 was a gift from Keith Joung (Addgene plasmid # 42759 ; http://n2t.net/addgene:42759 ; RRID:Addgene_42759)
